>Addgene plasmid #57733 | Dendra2-MyosinIIA-C-18 | depositor partial sequence | sequence record 88887 | insert sequence
GTGACCGCTCGAGCCGCTAGCGCTACCGGTCGCCACCATGAACACCCCGGGAATTAACCTGATCAAGGAG
GACATGCGCGTGAAGGTGCACATGGAGGGCAACGTGAACGGCCACGCCTTCGTGATCGAGGGCGAGGGCA
AGGGCAAGCCCTACGAGGGCACCCAGACCGCCAACCTGACCGTGAAGGAGGGCGCCCCCCTGCCCTTCAG
CTACGACATCCTGACCACCGCCGTGCACTACGGCAACCGGGTGTTCACCAAGTACCCCGAGGACATCCCC
GACTACTTCAAGCAGAGCTTCCCCGAGGGCTACAGCTGGGAGCGCACCATGACCTTCGAGGACAAGGGCA
TCTGCACCATCCGCAGCGACATCAGCCTGGAGGGCGACTGCTTCTTCCAGAACGTGCGCTTCAAGGGCAC
CAACTTCCCCCCCAACGGCCCCGTGATGCAGAAGAAGACCCTGAAGTGGGAGCCCAGCACCGAGAAGCTG
CACGTGCGCGACGGCCTGCTGGTGGGCAACATCAACATGGCCCTGCTGCTGGAGGGCGGCGGCCACTACC
TGTGCGACTTCAAGACCACCTACAAGGCCAAGAAGGTGGTGCAGCTGCCCGACGCCCACTTCGTGGACCA
CCGCATCGAGATCCTGGGCAACGACAGCGACTACAACAAGGTGAAGCTGTACGAGCACGCCGTGGCCCGC
TACAGCCCCCTGCCCAGCCAGGTGTGGTCCGGACTCAGATCTGGCAGCGGTGGAGGCAGCGCATCCGGCG
GAAGCGGAAGCGCTCAGCAGGCTGCAGACAAGTACCTCTATGTGGATAAAAACTTCATCAATAACCCGCT
GGCCCAAGCTGACTGGGCTGCCAAGAAGTTGGTATGGGTGCCTTCCAGCAAGAATGGCTTTGAACCAGCC
AGCCTCAAGGAGGAGGTGGGAGAAGAGGCCATTGTAGAGCTGGTAGAGAATGGGAAGAAGGTGAAGGTGA
ACAAGGACGACATCCAGAAGATGAACCCACCCAAGTTCTCCAAGGTGGAGGACATGGCAGAGCTCACGTG
CCTCAACGAAGCTTCGGTGCTGCACAACCTCAAGGAGCGATACTACTCAGGGCTTATCTACACCTATTCA
GGCCTGTTCTGTGTGGTCATCAACCCTTATAAGAACCTGCCCATCTACTCAGAGGAGATCGTGGAGATGT
ACAAGGGCAAGAAGAGGCACGAGATGCCACCCCACATCTACGCCATCACAGATACTGCCTACCGGAGCAT
GATGCAGGACCGGGAAGATCAGTCCATCCTGTGCACGGGGGAGTCTGGAGCAGGGAAGACAGAGAACACC
AAGAAAGTCATCCAGTACCTGGCACATGTGGCCTCCTCACACAAGAGCAAGAAGGACCAGGGGGAGTTGG
AGCGGCAGCTGCTACAGGCCAACCCTATCCTAGAGGCCTTTGGAAACGCCAAGACGGTGAAGAATGACAA
CTCCTCTCGATTCGGTAAATTCATTCGTATCAACTTTGATGTCAATGGCTACATTGTTGGTGCCAACATT
GAGACTTATCTTCTGGAGAAATCTCGTGCTATCCGCCAAGCCAAAGAGGAGCGGACCTTCCACATCTTCT
ACTACCTGCTGTCTGGGGCCGGAGAACACCTGAAGACTGATCTCCTGTTGGAGCCATACAACAAATACCG
CTTCCTGTCCAACGGGCACGTCACCATCCCTGGGCAGCAGGACAAGGACATGTTCCAGGAGACAATGGAG
GCCATGAGAATTATGGGTATCCCAGAGGATGAGCAGATGGGCTTGCTGCGGGTCATCTCTGGGGTCCTTC
AGCTTGGCAACATTGCCTTCAAGAAGGAGCGGAACACTGACCAGGCGTCCATGCCGGACAACACAGCTGC
TCAAAAGGTGTCCCACCTCCTGGGGATCAATGTGACCGACTTCACCAGAGGCATCCTCACCCCACGCATC
AAGGTGGGCAGAGACTATGTGCAGAAGGCGCAGACTAAAGAGCAGGCTGACTTTGCCATTGAGGCCTTGG
CCAAGGCTACCTATGAGCGGATGTTCCGCTGGCTGGTGCTTCGCATCAACAAAGCTCTGGACAAGACCAA
GAGGCAGGGCGCCTCATTTATCGGGATACTGGACATCGCTGGCTTTGAAATCTTTGATCTGAACTCCTTC
GAGCAGCTGTGCATCAACTACACCAACGAGAAGCTGCAGCAGCTGTTCAACCACACCATGTTCATCCTGG
AGCAGGAGGAGTACCAGCGAGAGGGCATCGAGTGGAACTTCATCGACTTCGGCCTGGACCTGCAGCCCTG
CATCGACCTCATTGAGAAGCCGGCGGGTCCCCCAGGCATCCTGGCCCTGCTAGATGAGGAGTGCTGGTTT
CCTAAGGCCACTGACAAGAGCTTCGTGGAGAAGGTGGTGCAGGAGCAGGGCACCCACCCCAAGTTCCAGA
AGCCCAAGCAACTGAAGGACAAGGCTGATTTCTGCATTATCCACTATGCCGGCAAGGTGGACTATAAAGC
TGACGAGTGGCTGATGAAGAACATGGACCCCTTGAACGACAACATCGCCACGCTGCTTCACCAGTCCTCA
GACAAGTTTGTCTCTGAGCTGTGGAAGGATGTGGATCGGATCATTGGCTTGGACCAAGTGGCTGGAATGT
CCGAGACAGCACTACCTGGTGCCTTCAAGACCCGGAAGGGCATGTTCCGTACTGTCGGACAGCTGTACAA
GGAGCAGCTGGCCAAGCTCATGGCCACGTTGAGGAATACCAACCCCAACTTCGTGCGCTGCATCATTCCC
AACCATGAGAAGAAGGCCGGCAAACTGGACCCGCACTTGGTGCTGGACCAGCTGCGCTGCAATGGCGTCC
TTGAGGGCATCCGGATCTGCCGCCAGGGCTTTCCCAACAGGGTGGTCTTCCAGGAGTTCCGGCAGAGGTA
TGAGATCCTCACCCCCAACTCCATCCCGAAGGGCTTCATGGATGGCAAGCAAGCGTGTGTGCTCATGATC
AAAGCCTTGGAGCTTGACAGCAACCTGTACCGCATCGGCCAGAGCAAAGTGTTCTTCCGGGCAGGAGTGC
TCGCCCACCTGGAGGAAGAGCGGGACCTGAAGATCACCGATGTCATCATTGGCTTCCAGGCCTGCTGCAG
GGGCTACCTGGCCAGGAAGGCCTTTGCCAAGAGGCAGCAACAGCTGACCGCCATGAAGGTCCTACAGAGG
AACTGTGCTGCGTACCTCAGGCTGCGCAACTGGCAGTGGTGGAGGCTCTTCACCAAGGTCAAGCCCCTGT
TGAACTCAATAAGACATGAGGATGAGCTGTTAGCCAAGGAGGCGGAACTGACAAAGGTTCGAGAGAAACA
TCTGGCTGCAGAGAACAGGCTGACAGAGATGGAGACGATGCAGTCTCAGCTCATGGCAGAGAAGCTGCAG
CTTCAGGAGCAGCTGCAGGCGGAGACAGAGCTGTGTGCCGAGGCTGAGGAGCTCCGGGCCCGTCTGACAG
CGAAGAAGCAGGAGCTGGAGGAGATATGCCATGACCTGGAGGCCAGGGTGGAGGAGGAGGAGGAGCGCTG
CCAGTACCTGCAGGCCGAGAAGAAGAAGATGCAGCAGAACATCCAGGAACTTGAGGAGCAGTTGGAGGAG
GAGGAGAGCGCCCGGCAGAAGCTGCAGCTTGAGAAGGTGACCACCGAGGCCAAGCTGAAGAAACTGGAGG
AGGACCAGATCATCATGGAGGACCAGAACTGCAAACTGGCCAAGGAGAAGAAACTGCTGGAAGACAGAGT
AGCTGAGTTCACTACCAACCTCATGGAAGAGGAGGAGAAGTCCAAGAGCCTGGCCAAGCTCAAGAACAAG
CACGAGGCAATGATCACCGACCTGGAAGAGCGCCTCCGTAGGGAGGAGAAGCAGAGGCAGGAGTTGGAGA
AGACCCGTCGCAAGCTGGAGGGAGACTCCACAGACCTCAGTGACCAGATTGCTGAGCTCCAGGCGCAGAT
AGCAGAGCTCAAGATGCAGCTGGCCAAGAAGGAGGAGGAGTTGCAGGCTGCCTTGGCCAGAGTGGAAGAA
GAAGCTGCTCAGAAGAATATGGCCCTGAAGAAGATCCGAGAACTGGAAACTCAGATATCTGAGCTCCAGG
AGGACCTGGAGTCGGAGCGAGCCTCCAGGAATAAAGCCGAGAAGCAGAAACGGGATCTGGGAGAGGAGCT
GGAGGCGCTGAAGACAGAGCTGGAGGACACGCTGGACTCCACGGCTGCCCAGCAGGAGCTGAGGTCGAAG
CGTGAGCAGGAGGTGAGCATCCTGAAGAAGACTCTGGAGGACGAGGCCAAGACCCATGAGGCCCAGATCC
AGGAGATGAGGCAGAAGCACTCACAGGCTGTGGAGGAGCTGGCAGATCAGTTGGAGCAGACGAAGCGGGT
AAAAGCTACCCTTGAGAAGGCGAAGCAGACCCTGGAGAATGAGCGGGGAGAGCTGGCCAATGAGGTGAAG
GCCCTGCTGCAAGGCAAGGGCGACTCAGAGCACAAGCGCAAGAAGGTGGAGGCGCAGCTGCAAGAACTGC
AGGTCAAGTTCAGCGAGGGAGAGCGCGTGCGAACCGAACTGGCCGACAAGGTCACCAAGCTGCAGGTTGA
ACTGGACAGTGTGACCGGTCTCCTTAGCCAGTCTGACAGCAAGTCCAGCAAGCTTACGAAGGACTTCTCT
GCGCTGGAGTCCCAGCTTCAGGACACACAGGAGTTGCTCCAGGAGGAGAACCGGCAGAAGCTGAGCCTGA
GCACCAAGCTCAAGCAGATGGAGGATGAGAAAAACTCCTTCAGGGAGCAGCTGGAGGAGGAGGAGGAGGC
CAAGCGCAACTTGGAGAAGCAGATCGCCACGCTCCATGCCCAGGTGACCGACATGAAGAAGAAGATGGAG
GACGGTGTAGGGTGCCTGGAGACTGCAGAGGAGGCGAAGCGGAGGCTTCAGAAGGACTTGGAAGGCCTGA
GCCAGCGGCTTGAGGAGAAGGTGGCTGCCTACGATAAGCTGGAGAAGACCAAGACACGGCTGCAGCAGGA
GCTGGACGACCTGCTGGTTGACCTGGACCACCAGCGGCAGAGCGTCTCCAACCTGGAAAAGAAGCAGAAG
AAGTTCGACCAGCTCCTAGCCGAGGAGAAGACCATCTCGGCCAAGTATGCAGAGGAGCGTGACCGAGCTG
AGGCTGAGGCCCGTGAGAAGGAGACAAAGGCGCTATCACTGGCCCGGGCGCTTGAGGAGGCCATGGAGCA
GAAGGCAGAGCTGGAGCGGCTCAACAAGCAGTTCCGCACGGAGATGGAGGACCTCATGAGCTCCAAGGAT
GACGTGGGCAAGAGTGTCCACGAGCTGGAGAAGTCCAAGCGGGCCTTGGAGCAGCAGGTGGAGGAGATGA
AGACCCAGCTGGAGGAGCTGGAGGATGAGCTGCAGGCCACGGAGGATGCCAAGCTCCGCCTGGAGGTGAA
CCTGCAGGCCATGAAGGCCCAGTTTGAGCGGGATCTGCAGGGCCGGGATGAACAGAGCGAGGAGAAGAAG
AAGCAGCTGGTCAGACAGGTGCGGGAGATGGAGGCGGAGCTGGAGGATGAGAGGAAGCAGCGCTCCATGG
CCATGGCCGCACGCAAGAAACTGGAGATGGATCTGAAGGACCTGGAGGCACACATTGACACAGCCAATAA
GAACCGGGAAGAGGCCATCAAACAGCTGCGGAAGCTTCAGGCCCAGATGAAGGACTGCATGCGGGAGCTG
GACGACACGCGCGCCTCCCGGGAGGAGATCCTGGCGCAGGCCAAGGAGAATGAGAAGAAGCTGAAGAGCA
TGGAGGCCGAGATGATTCAGCTGCAGGAGGAACTGGCAGCTGCTGAGCGTGCTAAGCGTCAGGCCCAACA
GGAACGGGACGAGCTGGCTGATGAGATCGCCAACAGCAGTGGCAAAGGGGCCCTAGCATTAGAGGAGAAG
CGGCGACTGGAGGCCCGCATTGCCCTGCTGGAGGAGGAGCTGGAGGAGGAACAGGGCAACACGGAGCTGA
TCAACGATCGGCTGAAGAAGGCCAACCTGCAGATCGACCAAATAAACACCGACCTGAACCTGGAACGCAG
CCACGCACAGAAGAATGAGAATGCGCGACAGCAGCTGGAACGCCAGAACAAGGAGCTCAAGGCCAAGCTG
CAGGAAATGGAGAGTGCTGTCAAGTCCAAATACAAGGCCTCCATCGCGGCCTTGGAGGCCAAAATTGCAC
AGCTGGAGGAACAGCTGGACAACGAGACCAAGGAGCGCCAGGCAGCCTCCAAGCAGGTGCGCCGGACGGA
GAAGAAGCTGAAGGACGTGCTGCTGCAGGTGGAGGACGAGCGGAGGAACGCGGAACAGTTCAAGGACCAG
GCTGACAAGGCGTCCACCCGCCTGAAGCAGCTTAAACGGCAGCTAGAGGAGGCTGAAGAGGAGGCCCAGC
GGGCCAATGCCTCACGCCGGAAGCTGCAGCGTGAGCTGGAAGATGCCACAGAGACCGCTGATGCTATGAA
CCGCGAGGTCAGCTCCCTGAAGAACAAACTGAGGCGTGGGGACCTGCCATTTGTCGTGACTCGCCGAATT
GTTCGGAAAGGCACTGGCGACTGCTCAGACGAGGAGGTCGACGGTAAAGCAGATGGGGCCGATGCCAAGG
CAGCTGAATAGGAATTCTGCAGTCGACGGTACCGCGGGCCCGGGATCCACCGGATCTAGATAACTGATCA
TAATCAGCCATACCACATT
