>Addgene plasmid #57733 | Dendra2-MyosinIIA-C-18 | addgene partial sequence | sequence record 141672 | CMV-F 5'-CGCAAATGGGCGGTAGGCGTG-3'
CTGGTTAGTGACCGCTCGAGCCGCTAGCGCTACCGGTCGCCACCATGAACACCCCGGGAATTAACCTGAT
CAAGGAGGACATGCGCGTGAAGGTGCACATGGAGGGCAACGTGAACGGCCACGCCTTCGTGATCGAGGGC
GAGGGCAAGGGCAAGCCCTACGAGGGCACCCAGACCGCCAACCTGACCGTGAAGGAGGGCGCCCCCCTGC
CCTTCAGCTACGACATCCTGACCACCGCCGTGCACTACGGCAACCGGGTGTTCACCAAGTACCCCGAGGA
CATCCCCGACTACTTCAAGCAGAGCTTCCCCGAGGGCTACAGCTGGGAGCGCACCATGACCTTCGAGGAC
AAGGGCATCTGCACCATCCGCAGCGACATCAGCCTGGAGGGCGACTGCTTCTTCCAGAACGTGCGCTTCA
AGGGCACCAACTTCCCCCCCAACGGCCCCGTGATGCAGAAGAAGACCCTGAAGTGGGAGCCCAGCACCGA
GAAGCTGCACGTGCGCGACGGCCTGCTGGTGGGCAACATCAACATGGCCCTGCTGCTGGAGGGCGGCGGC
CACTACCTGTGCGACTTCAAGACCACCTACAAGGCCAAGAAGGTGGTGCAGCTGCCCGACGCCCACTTCG
TGGACCACCGCATCGAGATCCTGGGCAACGACAGCGACTACAACAAGGTGAAGCTGTACGAGCACGCCGT
GGCCCGCTACAGCCCCCTGCCCAGCCAGGTGTGGTCCGGACTCAGATCTGGCAGCGGTGGAGGCAGCGCA
TCCGGCGGAAGCGGAAGCGCTCAGCAGGCTGCAGACAAGTACCTCTATGTGGATAAAAACTTCATCAATA
ACCCGCTGGCCCAAGCTGACTGGGCTGCCAAGAA
