[The description below was written by a language model from this plasmid's Addgene catalogue record.]
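Description:
Dendra2-MyosinIIA-C-18 is a mammalian expression plasmid built on the Dendra2-C1 backbone (about 4.75 kb without the insert), a C1-style fusion vector in which the fluorescent protein sits upstream of the cloning site. It is propagated in E. coli as a high-copy plasmid under kanamycin selection, and it carries a neomycin resistance marker that allows G418 selection of transfected mammalian cells. No feature table accompanies the record, so the specific origins of replication and the promoters driving the resistance marker are not stated. The listed 3′ sequencing primer implies an SV40 polyadenylation signal downstream of the insert.

The payload is mouse myosin IIA, expressed from the CMV promoter as a fusion with Dendra2 at its N terminus. The "C-18" in the name probably denotes the tag orientation and an 18-residue linker between the two parts, but the record does not explain it, and the cloning method is listed as unknown. Dendra2 is a green-to-red photoconvertible fluorescent protein, which accounts for the two recorded spectral pairs: excitation and emission at 490/507 nm before conversion and 553/573 nm after. The stated localization is the cytoskeleton, as expected for non-muscle myosin II, which assembles with actin into contractile structures such as stress fibres.

The construct is intended as a live-cell imaging marker for myosin IIA. Because a chosen subpopulation of the fusion protein can be photoconverted, it lends itself to tracking movement and turnover of myosin within the actomyosin network, as well as to localization-based super-resolution imaging, although the record itself gives only the localization and spectral properties.
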