Addgene plasmid #57733: Dendra2-MyosinIIA-C-18
Purpose: Localization: Cytoskeleton, Excitation: 490 / 553, Emission: 507 / 573
Depositing lab: Michael Davidson. Depositing organization: Florida State University, Tallahassee.
Backbone
  Vector backbone: Dendra2-C1
  Backbone size w/o insert (bp): 4750
  Vector type: Mammalian Expression
  Selectable markers: Neomycin (select with G418)
Growth in bacteria
  Bacterial resistance: Kanamycin, 50 μg/mL
  Growth temperature: 37°C
  Growth strain: DH5alpha
  Copy number: High Copy
Gene/Insert
  Gene/Insert name: MyosinIIA (alt name: AJ312390)
  Species: M. musculus (mouse)
  Promoter: CMV
  Tag / fusion protein: Dendra2 (N terminal on backbone)
  Cloning method: Unknown
  Sequencing primers: 5′ CMV-F; 3′ SV40pA-R
Terms and licenses: Academic/Nonprofit Terms; Industry Terms
Depositor comments: . Excitation = 490 / 553; Emission = 507 / 573
How to cite: Dendra2-MyosinIIA-C-18 was a gift from Michael Davidson (Addgene plasmid # 57733 ; http://n2t.net/addgene:57733 ; RRID:Addgene_57733)
